>Addgene plasmid #74902 | pEBB COMMD10 Flag | depositor full sequence | sequence record 150714 | pEBB COMMD10 Flag sequence 5988 bps
AGCGCCCAATACGCAAACCGCCTCTCCCCGCGCGTTGGCCGATTCATTAATGCAGCTGGCACGACAGGTT
TCCCGACTGGAAAGCGGGCAGTGAGCGCAACGCAATTAATGTGAGTTAGCTCACTCATTAGGCACCCCAG
GCTTTACACTTTATGCTTCCGGCTCGTATGTTGTGTGGAATTGTGAGCGGATAACAATTTCACACAGGAA
ACAGCTATGACCATGATTACGCCAAGCTTCCAGGCTCCCCAGCAGGCAGAAGTATGCAAAGCATGCATCT
CAATTAGTCAGCAACCATAGTCCCGCCCCTAACTCCGCCCATCCCGCCCCTAACTCCGCCCAGTTCCGCC
CATTCTCCGCCCCATGGCTGACTAATTTTTTTTATTTATGCAGAGGCCGAGGCCGCCTCGGCCTCTGAGC
TATTCCAGAAGTAGTGAGGAGGCTTTTTTGGAGGCCTAGGCTTTTGCAAAAAGCTTTGCAAAGATGGATA
AAGTTTTAAACAGAGAGGAATCTTTGCAGCTAATGGACCTTCTAGGTCTTGAAAGGAGTGGGAATTGGCT
CCGGTGCCCGTCAGTGGGCAGAGCGCACATCGCCCACAGTCCCCGAGAAGTTGGGGGGAGGGGTCGGCAA
TTGAACCGGTGCCTAGAGAAGGTGGCGCGGGGTAAACTGGGAAAGTGATGTCGTGTACTGGCTCCGCCTT
TTTCCCGAGGGTGGGGGAGAACCGTATATAAGTGCAGTAGTCGCCGTGAACGTTCTTTTTCGCAACGGGT
TTGCCGCCAGAACACAGGTAAGTGCCGTGTGTGGTTCCCGCGGGCCTGGCCTCTTTACGGGTTATGGCCC
TTGCGTGCCTTGAATTACTTCCACGCCCCTGGCTGCAGTACGTGATTCTTGATCCCGAGCTTCGGGTTGG
AAGTGGGTGGGAGAGTTCGAGGCCTTGCGCTTAAGGAGCCCCTTCGCCTCGTGCTTGAGTTGAGGCCTGG
CCTGGGCGCTGGGGCCGCCGCGTGCGAATCTGGTGGCACCTTCGCGCCTGTCTCGCTGCTTTCGATAAGT
CTCTAGCCATTTAAAATTTTTGATGACCTGCTGCGACGCTTTTTTTCTGGCAAGATAGTCTTGTAAATGC
GGGCCAAGATCTGCACACTGGTATTTCGGTTTTTGGGGCCGCGGGCGGCGACGGGGCCCGTGCGTCCCAG
CGCACATGTTCGGCGAGGCGGGGCCTGCGAGCGCGGCCACCGAGAATCGGACGGGGGTAGTCTCAAGCTG
GCCGGCCTGCTCTGGTGCCTGGCCTCGCGCCGCCGTGTATCGCCCCGCCCTGGGCGGCAAGGCTGGCCCG
GTCGGCACCAGTTGCGTGAGCGGAAAGATGGCCGCTTCCCGGCCCTGCTGCAGGGAGCTCAAAATGGAGG
ACGCGGCGCTCGGGAGAGCGGGCGGGTGAGTCACCCACACAAAGGAAAAGGGCCTTTCCGTCCTCAGCCG
TCGCTTCATGTGACTCCACGGAGTACCGGGCGCCGTCCAGGCACCTCGATTAGTTCTCGAGCTTTTGGAG
TACGTCGTCTTTAGGTTGGGGGGAGGGGTTTTATGCGATGGAGTTTCCCCACACTGAGTGGGTGGAGACT
GAAGTTAGGCCAGCTTGGCACTTGATGTAATTCTCCTTGGAATTTGCCCTTTTTGAGTTTGGATCTTGGT
TCATTCTCAAGCCTCAGACAGTGGTTCAAAGTTTTTTTCTTCCATTTCAGGTGTCGTGAGGAATTCTCTA
GAGATCCCTCGACCTCGAGATCCATTGTGCTGGATCCGCCACCATGGCGGTCCCCGCGGCGCTGATCCTA
CGGGAG
[348 nt withheld, positions 1827-2174]
ATTCTGGCTCCCTGTAAGCTAGAGACCGTTGGATGGCAGCTTAACCTTCAGATGGCTCACTCTGCTCAAG
CAAAACTAAAATCTCCTCAAGCTGTGTTACAACTCGGAGTGAACAATGAAGATTCAAAGAGCCTGGAGAA
AGTTCTTGTGGAATTCAGTCACAAGGAGTTGTTTGATTTCTATAACAAGCTAGAGACTATACAAGCACAG
CTGGATTCCCTTACAGCGGCCGCCGACTACAAAGACGATGACGACAAGTCACTCTGACGGCCGCGACTCT
AGAGTGAGGGTCCCCACCTGGGACCCTTGAGAGTATCAGGTCTCCCACGTGGGAGACAAGAAATCCCTGT
TTAATATTTAAACAGCAGTGTTCCCCATCTGGGTCCTTGCACCCCTCACTCTGGCCTCAGCCGACTGCAC
AGCGGCCCCTGCATCCCCTTGGCTGTGAGGCCCCTGGACAAGCAGAGGTGGCCAGAGCTGGGAGGCATGG
CCCTGGGGTCCCACGAATTTGCTGGGGAATCTCGTTTTTCTTCTTAAGACTTTTGGGACATGGTTTGACT
CCCGAACATCACCGACGCGTCTCCTGTTTTTCTGGGTGGCCTCGGGACACCTGCCCTGCCCCCACGAGGG
TCAGGACTGTGACTCTTTTTAGGGCCAGGCAGGTGCCTGGACATTTGCCTTGCTGGACGGGGACTGGGGA
TGTGGGAGGGAGCAGACAGGAGGAATCATGTCAGGCCTGTGTGTGAAAGGAAGCTCCACTGTCACCCTCC
ACCTCTTCACCCCCCACTCACCAGTGTCCCCTCCACTGTCACATTGTAACTGAACTTCAGGATAATAAAG
TGTTTGCCTCCAAAAAAAAAAAAAAAAAAAAAAAAAAAAAAAAAAAAAAAAAAAAAAAAAAAAAAAAAAA
AAAAAAAAAAAAAAAAAAAAAAAAAAAAACCGAATTCACTGGCCGTCGTTTTACAACGTCGTGACTGGGA
AAACCCTGGCGTTACCCAACTTAATCGCCTTGCAGCACATCCCCCTTTCGCCAGCTGGCGTAATAGCGAA
GAGGCCCGCACCGATCGCCCTTCCCAACAGTTGCGCAGCCTGAATGGCGAATGGCGCCTGATGCGGTATT
TTCTCCTTACGCATCTGTGCGGTATTTCACACCGCATA
[142 nt withheld, positions 3333-3474]
C
[141 nt withheld, positions 3476-3616]
CCTTTGACGTTGGAGTCCACGTTCTTT
[37 nt withheld, positions 3644-3680]
ACCCTATCTCGGGCTATTCTTTTGATTTATAAGGGATTTTGCCGATTTCGGCCTATTGGTTAAAAAATGA
GCTGATTTAACAAAAATTTAACGCGAATTTTAACAAAATATTAACGTTTACAATTTTATGGTGCACTCTC
AGTACAATCTGCTCTGATGCCGCATAGTTAAGCCAGCCCCGACACCCGCCAACACCCGCTGACGCGCCCT
GACGGGCTTGTCTGCTCCCGGCATCCGCTTACAGACAAGCTGTGACCGTCTCCGGGAGCTGCATGTGTCA
GAGGTTTTCACCGTCATCACCGAAACGCGCGAGACGAAAGGGCCTCGTGATACGCCTATTTTTATAGGTT
AATGTCATGATAATAATGGTTTCTTAGACGTCAGGTGGCACTTTTCGGGGAAATGTGCGCGGAACCCCTA
TTTGTTTATTTTTCTAAATACATTCAAATATGTATCCGCTCATGAGACAATAACCCTGATAAATGCTTCA
ATAATATTGAAAAAGGAAGAGTATGAGTATTCAACATTTCCGTGTCGCCCTTATTCCCTTTTTTGCGGCA
TTTTGCCTTCCTGTTTTTGCTCACCCAGAAACGCTGGTGAAAGTAAAAGATGCTGAAGATCAGTTGGGTG
CACGAGTGGGTTACATCGAACTGGATCTCAACAGCGGTAAGATCCTTGAGAGTTTTCGCCCCGAAGAACG
TTTTCCAATGATGAGCACTTTTAAAGTTCTGCTATGTGGCGCGGTATTATCCCGTATTGACGCCGGGCAA
GAGCAACTCGGTCGCCGCATACACTATTCTCAGAATGACTTGGTTGAGTACTCACCAGTCACAGAAAAGC
ATCTTACGGATGGCATGACAGTAAGAGAATTATGCAGTGCTGCCATAACCATGAGTGATAACACTGCGGC
CAACTTACTTCTGACAACGATCGGAGGACCGAAGGAGCTAACCGCTTTTTTGCACAACATGGGGGATCAT
GTAACTCGCCTTGATCGTTGGGAACCGGAGCTGAATGAAGCCATACCAAACGACGAGCGTGACACCACGA
TGCCTGTAGCAATGGCAACAACGTTGCGCAAACTATTAACTGGCGAACTACTTACTCTAGCTTCCCGGCA
ACAATTAATAGACTGGATGGAGGCGGATAAAGTTGCAGGACCACTTCTGCGCTCGGCCCTTCCGGCTGGC
TGGTTTATTGCTGATAAATCTGGAGCCGGTGAGCGTGGGTCTCGCGGTATCATTGCAGCACTGGGGCCAG
ATGGTAAGCCCTCCCGTATCGTAGTTATCTACACGACGGGGAGTCAGGCAACTATGGATGAACGAAATAG
ACAGATCGCTGAGATAGGTGCCTCACTGATTAAGCATTGGTAACTGTCAGACCAAGTTTACTCATATATA
CTTTAGATTGATTTAAAACTTCATTTTTAATTTAAAAGGATCTAGGTGAAGATCCTTTTTGATAATCTCA
TGACCAAAATCCCTTAACGTGAGTTTTCGTTCCACTGAGCGTCAGACCCCGTAGAAAAGATCAAAGGATC
TTCTTGAGATCCTTTTTTTCTGCGCGTAATCTGCTGCTTGCAAACAAAAAAACCACCGCTACCAGCGGTG
GTTTGTTTGCCGGATCAAGAGCTACCAACTCTTTTTCCGAAGGTAACTGGCTTCAGCAGAGCGCAGATAC
CAAATACTGTCCTTCTAGTGTAGCCGTAGTTAGGCCACCACTTCAAGAACTCTGTAGCACCGCCTACATA
CCTCGCTCTGCTAATCCTGTTACCAGTGGCTGCTGCCAGTGGCGATAAGTCGTGTCTTACCGGGTTGGAC
TCAAGACGATAGTTACCGGATAAGGCGCAGCGGTCGGGCTGAACGGGGGGTTCGTGCACACAGCCCAGCT
TGGAGCGAACGACCTACACCGAACTGAGATACCTACAGCGTGAGCTATGAGAAAGCGCCACGCTTCCCGA
AGGGAGAAAGGCGGACAGGTATCCGGTAAGCGGCAGGGTCGGAACAGGAGAGCGCACGAGGGAGCTTCCA
GGGGGAAACGCCTGGTATCTTTATAGTCCTGTCGGGTTTCGCCACCTCTGACTTGAGCGTCGATTTTTGT
GATGCTCGTCAGGGGGGCGGAGCCTATGGAAAAACGCCAGCAACGCGGCCTTTTTACGGTTCCTGGCCTT
TTGCTGGCCTTTTGCTCACATGTTCTTTCCTGCGTTATCCCCTGATTCTGTGGATAACCGTATTACCGCC
TTTGAGTGAGCTGATACCGCTCGCCGCAGCCGAACGACCGAGCGCAGCGAGTCAGTGAGCGAGGAAGC
Features (pLannotate 1.2.2; 17 found; start..end, strand, type, name):
      2..94      +  CDS            lacI (fragment): lac repressor; lacI; The lac repressor binds to the lac operator to inhibit transcription in E. coli. This inhibition can be relieved by adding lactose or isopropyl-β-D-thiogalactopyranoside (IPTG).
    107..128     +  protein_bind   CAP binding site: CAP binding activates transcription in the presence of cAMP. E. coli catabolite activator protein
    143..173     +  promoter       lac promoter: promoter for the E. coli lac operon
    181..197     +  protein_bind   lac operator: The lac repressor binds to the lac operator to inhibit transcription in E. coli. This inhibition can be relieved by adding lactose or isopropyl-β-D-thiogalactopyranoside (IPTG). lac repressor encoded by lacI
    252..462     +  promoter       SV40 promoter: SV40 early promoter
    484..550     +  CDS            small t antigen (fragment): SV40 (simian virus 40) small t antigen
    558..1739    +  promoter       EF-1α promoter: strong constitutive promoter for human elongation factor EF-1α
   1794..2399    +  CDS            COMMD10 (sequence partly withheld): COMDA_HUMAN - Experimental evidence at protein level: Swiss-Prot protein existence level 1. May modulate activity of cullin-RING E3 ubiquitin ligase (CRL) complexes (PubMed:21778237). May down-regulate activation of NF- kappa-B (PubMed:15799966). From Homo sapiens (Human).
   2457..2549    +  ncRNA          G-CSF SLDE: Accession: RF00183 - G-CSF factor stem-loop destabilising element (SLDE)
   3118..3275    +  CDS            lacZα (fragment): LacZα fragment of β-galactosidase; lacZ fragment
   3281..3332    -  misc_feature   bom (fragment): basis of mobility region from pBR322
   3351..3731    +  rep_origin     M13 ori (sequence partly withheld): M13 bacteriophage origin of replication; arrow indicates direction of (+) strand synthesis
   3807..3856    -  misc_feature   bom (fragment): basis of mobility region from pBR322
   3958..3993    -  CDS            rop (fragment): Rop protein, which maintains plasmids at low copy number; rop
   4088..4192    +  promoter       AmpR promoter: bla
   4193..5053    +  CDS            AmpR: β-lactamase; bla; confers resistance to ampicillin, carbenicillin, and related antibiotics
   5224..5812    +  rep_origin     ori: high-copy-number ColE1/pMB1/pBR322/pUC origin of replication
