[The description below was written by a language model from this plasmid's Addgene catalogue record and pLannotate feature annotations shown in this document.]
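Description:
pEBB COMMD10 Flag is a mammalian expression plasmid built on the pEBB backbone that drives constitutive production of human COMMD10 (also known as PTD002) carrying a C-terminal Flag epitope. The full depositor sequence is about 6 kb. In bacteria it is maintained through a ColE1/pUC-type high-copy origin and selected with ampicillin via the β-lactamase gene and its native promoter. An M13 phage origin is also present, which in principle permits single-stranded DNA production. The annotation additionally picks up backbone remnants typical of older cloning vectors: fragments of lacI, lacZα, rop and the pBR322 bom region, along with a CAP site, lac promoter and lac operator. None of these contributes to the mammalian expression function.

The expression cassette is headed by the strong, broadly active human EF-1α promoter, which is preceded by SV40 early promoter sequence and a short small t antigen fragment. The COMMD10 coding sequence was inserted between BamHI and NotI sites, both of which are retained, placing it in frame with a Flag tag encoded by the backbone. The tag itself is not called in the feature table but is recorded in the catalogue entry. Downstream of the insert lies a sequence annotated as the G-CSF stem-loop destabilising element, suggesting that G-CSF-derived sequence follows the insert; no polyadenylation signal is explicitly annotated. No mammalian selection marker is recorded, so the plasmid is suited mainly to transient transfection. COMMD10 belongs to the COMMD family of MURR1 homologs, implicated in regulating NF-κB activation and cullin-RING ubiquitin ligase activity. The Flag tag allows the expressed protein to be detected or immunoprecipitated in studies of these functions.
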