Addgene plasmid #74902: pEBB COMMD10 Flag
Purpose: Express COMMD10 in mammalian cells
Depositing lab: Ezra Burstein & Colin Duckett. Depositing organization: University of Michigan. Publication: COMMD proteins, a novel family of structural and functional homologs of MURR1. Burstein E, Hoberg JE, Wilkinson AS, Rumble JM, Csomos RA, Komarck CM, Maine GN, Wilkinson JC, Mayo MW, Duckett CS. J Biol Chem. 2005 Jun 10;280(23):22222-32. Epub 2005 Mar 30. 10.1074/jbc.M501928200 PubMed 15799966.
Backbone
  Vector backbone: pEBB
  Backbone size w/o insert (bp): 5350
  Vector type: Mammalian Expression
Growth in bacteria
  Bacterial resistance: Ampicillin, 100 μg/mL
  Growth temperature: 37°C
  Growth strain: DH5alpha
  Copy number: Unknown
Gene/Insert
  Gene/Insert name: COMMD10
  Species: H. sapiens (human)
  Insert size (bp): 566
  GenBank ID: NM_016144
  Entrez Gene: COMMD10 (a.k.a. PTD002)
  Promoter: EF-1alpha promoter
  Tag / fusion protein: Flag (C terminal on backbone)
  Cloning method: Restriction Enzyme; 5′ cloning site BamHI (not destroyed); 3′ cloning site NotI (not destroyed)
  Sequencing primers: 5′ CTC AAG CCT CAG ACA GTG G; 3′ GAG GGG TGC AAG GAC CCA G
Terms and licenses: Academic/Nonprofit Terms; Industry Terms: Not Available to Industry
How to cite: pEBB COMMD10 Flag was a gift from Ezra Burstein & Colin Duckett (Addgene plasmid # 74902 ; http://n2t.net/addgene:74902 ; RRID:Addgene_74902)
