>Addgene plasmid #74902 | pEBB COMMD10 Flag | addgene partial sequence | sequence record 148829 | EF1a-F 5'-TCAAGCCTCAGACAGTGGTTC-3'
TTTCAGGTGTCGTGAGGAATTCTCTAGAGATCCCTCGACCTCGAGATCCATTGTGCTGGATCCGCCACCA
TGGCGGTCCCCGCGGCGCTGATCCTACGGGAG
[348 nt withheld, positions 103-450]
ATTCTGGCTCCCTGTAAGCTAGAGACCGTTGGATGGCAGCTTAACCTTCAGATGGCTCACTCTGCTCAAG
CAAAACTAAAATCTCCTCAAGCTGTGTTACAACTCGGAGTGAACAATGAAGATTCAAAGAGCCTGGAGAA
AGTTCTTGTGGAATTCAGTCACAAGGAGTTGTTTGATTTCTATAACAAGCTAGAGACTATACAAGCACAG
CTGGATTCCCTTACAGCGGCCGCCGACTACAAAGACGATGACGACAAGTCACTCTGACGGCCGCGACTCT
AGAGTGAGGGTCCCCACCTGGGACCCTTGAGAGTATCAGGTCTCCCACGTGGGAGACAAGAAATCCCTGT
TTAATATTTAAACAGCAGTGTTCCCCATCTGGGTCCTTGCACCCCTCACTCTGGCCTCAGCCGACTGCAC
AGCGGCCCCTGCATCCCCTTGGCTGTGAGGCCCCTGGACAAGCAGAGGTGGCCAGAGCTGGGAGGCATGG
CCCTGGGGTCCCACGAATTTGCTGGGGAATCTCGTTTTTCTTCTTAAGACTTTTGGGACATGGTTTGACT
CCCGAACATCACCGACG
