>Addgene plasmid #74902 | pEBB COMMD10 Flag | addgene partial sequence | sequence record 148832 | F1ori-R 5'-AGGGAAGAAAGCGAAAGGAG-3'
[89 nt withheld, positions 1-89]
TATGCGGTGTGAAATACCGCACAGATGCGTAAGGAGAAAATACCGCATCAGGCGCCATTCGCCATTCAGG
CTGCGCAACTGTTGGGAAGGGCGATCGGTGCGGGCCTCTTCGCTATTACGCCAGCTGGCGAAAGGGGGAT
GTGCTGCAAGGCGATTAAGTTGGGTAACGCCAGGGTTTTCCCAGTCACGACGTTGTAAAACGACGGCCAG
TGAATTCGGTTTTTTTTTTTTTTTTTTTTTTTTTTTTTTTTTTTTTTTTTTTTTTTTTTTTTTTTTTTTT
TTTTTTTTTTTTTTTTTTTTTTT
